Addgene plasmid #27156: pCGN-ELK-1
Purpose: For mammalian expression of human Elk-1 with an HA tag
Depositing lab: Ron Prywes. Depositing organization: Columbia University. Publication: Activation and repression of cellular immediate early genes by serum response factor cofactors. Lee SM, Vasishtha M, Prywes R. J Biol Chem. 2010 Jul 16. 285(29):22036-49. 10.1074/jbc.M110.108878 PubMed 20466732.
Backbone
  Vector backbone: pCGN
  Vector type: Mammalian Expression
Growth in bacteria
  Bacterial resistance: Ampicillin, 100 μg/mL
  Growth temperature: 37°C
  Growth strain: DH5alpha
  Copy number: High Copy
Gene/Insert
  Gene/Insert name: ELK1
  Species: H. sapiens (human)
  Entrez Gene: ELK1
  Tag / fusion protein: HA (N terminal on insert)
  Cloning method: Restriction Enzyme; 5′ cloning site XbaI (not destroyed); 3′ cloning site BamHI (not destroyed)
  Sequencing primers: 5′ CMV-F
Terms and licenses: Academic/Nonprofit Terms; Industry Terms: Not Available to Industry
How to cite: pCGN-ELK-1 was a gift from Ron Prywes (Addgene plasmid # 27156 ; http://n2t.net/addgene:27156 ; RRID:Addgene_27156)
