[The description below was written by a language model from this plasmid's Addgene catalogue record and pLannotate feature annotations shown in this document.]
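Description:
pCGN-ELK-1 is a mammalian expression plasmid built on the pCGN backbone for producing human ELK1 carrying an N-terminal HA epitope tag. In bacteria it is maintained at high copy through a ColE1/pUC-type origin and selected with ampicillin via the β-lactamase gene. An f1 phage origin is also present, along with small leftover fragments of rop, bom, lacZα and lacI that appear to be backbone remnants rather than functional parts.

The expression cassette is driven by the human cytomegalovirus immediate early enhancer and promoter, followed by the HSV thymidine kinase 5' untranslated region. The ELK1 coding sequence was inserted between XbaI and BamHI sites, both of which are retained. The HA tag listed in the catalogue entry is not called as a separate feature in the annotation; it would be expected to lie in the interval between the TK leader and the start of the ELK1 reading frame. A short stretch immediately after ELK1 is annotated as a fragment of a polyhistidine tag, which the catalogue entry does not mention, so whether it is translated as part of the protein is unclear. Downstream, a rabbit β-globin intron, a portion of β-globin exon sequence and the rabbit β-globin polyadenylation signal provide splicing and 3' end processing of the transcript. A T7 promoter sits just upstream of the CMV enhancer, and an SV40 early promoter element lies in reverse orientation beyond the poly(A) signal. No mammalian selection marker is annotated.

ELK1 is an ETS-family transcription factor that forms a ternary complex with serum response factor at serum response elements of immediate early genes such as FOS. The associated publication concerns activation and repression of these genes by SRF cofactors, consistent with use in transfection studies with detection of the protein through the HA epitope.
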