Features (pLannotate 1.2.2; 18 found; start..end, strand, type, name):
    200..788     -  rep_origin     ori: high-copy-number ColE1/pMB1/pBR322/pUC origin of replication
    959..1819    -  CDS            AmpR: β-lactamase; bla; confers resistance to ampicillin, carbenicillin, and related antibiotics
   1820..1924    -  promoter       AmpR promoter: bla
   2019..2054    +  CDS            rop (fragment): Rop protein, which maintains plasmids at low copy number; rop
   2156..2255    +  misc_feature   bom (fragment): basis of mobility region from pBR322
   2283..2711    -  rep_origin     f1 ori (sequence partly withheld): f1 bacteriophage origin of replication; arrow indicates direction of (+) strand synthesis
   2715..2872    -  CDS            lacZα (fragment): LacZα fragment of β-galactosidase; lacZ fragment
   2875..2893    +  promoter       T7 promoter: promoter for bacteriophage T7 RNA polymerase
   2912..3215    +  enhancer       CMV enhancer: human cytomegalovirus immediate early enhancer
   3216..3419    +  promoter       CMV promoter: human cytomegalovirus (CMV) immediate early promoter
   3509..3548    +  5'UTR          HSV TK 5'-UTR: 5' untranslated region from the herpes simplex virus thymidine kinase gene
   3626..4909    +  CDS            ELK1: ELK1_HUMAN - Experimental evidence at protein level: Swiss-Prot protein existence level 1. Transcription factor that binds to purine-rich DNA sequences. Forms a ternary complex with SRF and the ETS and SRF motifs of the serum response element (SRE) on the promoter region of immediate early genes such as FOS and IER2. Induces target gene transcription upon JNK- signaling pathway stimulation (By similarity). From Homo sapiens (Human).
   4918..4935    +  CDS            9xHis (fragment): 9xHis affinity tag
   5053..5625    +  intron         β-globin intron: intron from rabbit β-globin gene
   5629..5751    +  CDS            HBB: HBB_COLGU - Experimental evidence at transcript level: Swiss-Prot protein existence level 2. Involved in oxygen transport from the lung to the various peripheral tissues. From Colobus guereza (Mantled guereza) (Eastern black-and-white colobus monkey).
   5822..5877    +  polyA_signal   β-globin poly(A) signal: rabbit β-globin polyadenylation signal (Gil and Proudfoot, 1987)
   6217..6406    -  promoter       SV40 promoter: SV40 early promoter
   6406..17      -  CDS            lacI (fragment) (across the origin): lac repressor; lacI; The lac repressor binds to the lac operator to inhibit transcription in E. coli. This inhibition can be relieved by adding lactose or isopropyl-β-D-thiogalactopyranoside (IPTG).
>Addgene plasmid #27156 | pCGN-ELK-1 | addgene full sequence | sequence record 316916 | Addgene NGS Result
GTTTGCGTATTGGGCGCTCTTCCGCTTCCTCGCTCACTGACTCGCTGCGCTCGGTCGTTCGGCTGCGGCG
AGCGGTATCAGCTCACTCAAAGGCGGTAATACGGTTATCCACAGAATCAGGGGATAACGCAGGAAAGAAC
ATGTGAGCAAAAGGCCAGCAAAAGGCCAGGAACCGTAAAAAGGCCGCGTTGCTGGCGTTTTTCCATAGGC
TCCGCCCCCCTGACGAGCATCACAAAAATCGACGCTCAAGTCAGAGGTGGCGAAACCCGACAGGACTATA
AAGATACCAGGCGTTTCCCCCTGGAAGCTCCCTCGTGCGCTCTCCTGTTCCGACCCTGCCGCTTACCGGA
TACCTGTCCGCCTTTCTCCCTTCGGGAAGCGTGGCGCTTTCTCATAGCTCACGCTGTAGGTATCTCAGTT
CGGTGTAGGTCGTTCGCTCCAAGCTGGGCTGTGTGCACGAACCCCCCGTTCAGCCCGACCGCTGCGCCTT
ATCCGGTAACTATCGTCTTGAGTCCAACCCGGTAAGACACGACTTATCGCCACTGGCAGCAGCCACTGGT
AACAGGATTAGCAGAGCGAGGTATGTAGGCGGTGCTACAGAGTTCTTGAAGTGGTGGCCTAACTACGGCT
ACACTAGAAGAACAGTATTTGGTATCTGCGCTCTGCTGAAGCCAGTTACCTTCGGAAAAAGAGTTGGTAG
CTCTTGATCCGGCAAACAAACCACCGCTGGTAGCGGTGGTTTTTTTGTTTGCAAGCAGCAGATTACGCGC
AGAAAAAAAGGATCTCAAGAAGATCCTTTGATCTTTTCTACGGGGTCTGACGCTCAGTGGAACGAAAACT
CACGTTAAGGGATTTTGGTCATGAGATTATCAAAAAGGATCTTCACCTAGATCCTTTTAAATTAAAAATG
AAGTTTTAAATCAATCTAAAGTATATATGAGTAAACTTGGTCTGACAGTTACCAATGCTTAATCAGTGAG
GCACCTATCTCAGCGATCTGTCTATTTCGTTCATCCATAGTTGCCTGACTCCCCGTCGTGTAGATAACTA
CGATACGGGAGGGCTTACCATCTGGCCCCAGTGCTGCAATGATACCGCGAGACCCACGCTCACCGGCTCC
AGATTTATCAGCAATAAACCAGCCAGCCGGAAGGGCCGAGCGCAGAAGTGGTCCTGCAACTTTATCCGCC
TCCATCCAGTCTATTAATTGTTGCCGGGAAGCTAGAGTAAGTAGTTCGCCAGTTAATAGTTTGCGCAACG
TTGTTGCCATTGCTACAGGCATCGTGGTGTCACGCTCGTCGTTTGGTATGGCTTCATTCAGCTCCGGTTC
CCAACGATCAAGGCGAGTTACATGATCCCCCATGTTGTGCAAAAAAGCGGTTAGCTCCTTCGGTCCTCCG
ATCGTTGTCAGAAGTAAGTTGGCCGCAGTGTTATCACTCATGGTTATGGCAGCACTGCATAATTCTCTTA
CTGTCATGCCATCCGTAAGATGCTTTTCTGTGACTGGTGAGTACTCAACCAAGTCATTCTGAGAATAGTG
TATGCGGCGACCGAGTTGCTCTTGCCCGGCGTCAATACGGGATAATACCGCGCCACATAGCAGAACTTTA
AAAGTGCTCATCATTGGAAAACGTTCTTCGGGGCGAAAACTCTCAAGGATCTTACCGCTGTTGAGATCCA
GTTCGATGTAACCCACTCGTGCACCCAACTGATCTTCAGCATCTTTTACTTTCACCAGCGTTTCTGGGTG
AGCAAAAACAGGAAGGCAAAATGCCGCAAAAAAGGGAATAAGGGCGACACGGAAATGTTGAATACTCATA
CTCTTCCTTTTTCAATATTATTGAAGCATTTATCAGGGTTATTGTCTCATGAGCGGATACATATTTGAAT
GTATTTAGAAAAATAAACAAATAGGGGTTCCGCGCACATTTCCCCGAAAAGTGCCACCTGACGTCTAAGA
AACCATTATTATCATGACATTAACCTATAAAAATAGGCGTATCACGAGGCCCTTTCGTCTCGCGCGTTTC
GGTGATGACGGTGAAAACCTCTGACACATGCAGCTCCCGGAGACGGTCACAGCTTGTCTGTAAGCGGATG
CCGGGAGCAGACAAGCCCGTCAGGGCGCGTCAGCGGGTGTTGGCGGGTGTCGGGGCTGGCTTAACTATGC
GGCATCAGAGCAGATTGTACTGAGAGTGCACCATATGCGGTGTGAAATACCGCACAGATGCGTAAGGAGA
AAATACCGCATCAGGAAATTGTAAGCGTTAATATTTTGTTAAAATTCGCGTTAAATTTTTGTTAAATCAG
CTCATTTTTTAACCAATAGGCCGAAATCGGCAAAATCCCTTATAAATCAAAAGAATAGACCGAGATAGGG
T
[37 nt withheld, positions 2382-2418]
AAAGAACGTGGACTCCAACGTCAAAGG
[49 nt withheld, positions 2446-2494]
T
[91 nt withheld, positions 2496-2586]
G
[124 nt withheld, positions 2588-2711]
CCATTCGCCATTCAGGCTGCGCAACTGTTGGGAAGGGCGATCGGTGCGGGCCTCTTCGCTATTACGCCAG
CTGGCGAAAGGGGGATGTGCTGCAAGGCGATTAAGTTGGGTAACGCCAGGGTTTTCCCAGTCACGACGTT
GTAAAACGACGGCCAGTGAATTGTAATACGACTCACTATAGGGCGAATTCGAGCTCGCCCCGTTACATAA
CTTACGGTAAATGGCCCGCCTGGCTGACCGCCCAACGACCCCCGCCCATTGACGTCAATAATGACGTATG
TTCCCATAGTAACGCCAATAGGGACTTTCCATTGACGTCAATGGGTGGAGTATTTACGGTAAACTGCCCA
CTTGGCAGTACATCAAGTGTATCATATGCCAAGTACGCCCCCTATTGACGTCAATGACGGTAAATGGCCC
GCCTGGCATTATGCCCAGTACATGACCTTATGGGACTTTCCTACTTGGCAGTACATCTACGTATTAGTCA
TCGCTATTACCATGGTGATGCGGTTTTGGCAGTACATCAATGGGCGTGGATAGCGGTTTGACTCACGGGG
ATTTCCAAGTCTCCACCCCATTGACGTCAATGGGAGTTTGTTTTGGCACCAAAATCAACGGGACTTTCCA
AAATGTCGTAACAACTCCGCCCCATTGACGCAAATGGGCGGTAGGCGTGTACGGTGGGAGGTCTATATAA
GCAGAGCTCGTTTAGTGAACCGTCAGATCGCCTGGAGACGCCATCCACGCTGTTTTGACCTCCATAGAAG
ACACCGGGACCGATCCAGCCTCCGGGGGATCTTGGTGGCGTGAAACTCCCGCACCTCTTCGGCCAGCGCC
TTGTAGAAGCGCGTATGGCTTCTAGCTATCCTTATGACGTGCCTGACTATGCCAGCCTGGGAGGACCTTC
TAGAATGGACCCATCTGTGACGCTGTGGCAGTTTCTGCTGCAGCTGCTGAGAGAGCAAGGCAATGGCCAC
ATCATCTCCTGGACTTCACGGGATGGTGGTGAATTCAAGCTGGTGGATGCAGAGGAGGTGGCCCGGCTGT
GGGGACTACGCAAGAACAAGACCAACATGAATTACGACAAGCTCAGCCGGGCCTTGCGGTACTACTATGA
CAAGAACATCATCCGCAAGGTGAGCGGCCAGAAGTTCGTCTACAAGTTTGTGTCCTACCCTGAGGTCGCA
GGGTGCTCCACTGAGGACTGCCCGCCCCAGCCAGAGGTGTCTGTTACCTCCACCATGCCAAATGTGGCCC
CTGCTGCTATACATGCCGCCCCAGGGGACACTGTCTCTGGAAAGCCAGGCACACCCAAGGGTGCAGGAAT
GGCAGGCCCAGGCGGTTTGGCACGCAGCAGCCGGAACGAGTACATGCGCTCGGGCCTCTATTCCACCTTC
ACCATCCAGTCTCTGCAGCCGCAGCCACCCCCTCATCCTCGGCCTGCTGTGGTGCTCCCCAATGCAGCTC
CTGCAGGGGCAGCAGCGCCCCCCTCGGGGAGCAGGAGCACCAGTCCAAGCCCCTTGGAGGCCTGTCTGGA
GGCTGAAGAGGCCGGCTTGCCTCTGCAGGTCATCCTGACCCCGCCCGAGGCCCCAAACCTGAAATCGGAA
GAGCTTAATGTGGAGCCGGGTTTGGGCCGGGCTTTGCCCCCAGAAGTGAAAGTAGAAGGGCCCAAGGAAG
AGTTGGAAGTTGCGGGGGAGAGAGGGTTTGTGCCAGAAACCACCAAGGCCGAGCCAGAAGTCCCTCCACA
GGAGGGCGTGCCAGCCCGGCTGCCCGCGGTTGTTATGGACACCGCAGGGCAGGCGGGCGGCCATGCGGCT
TCCAGCCCTGAGATCTCCCAGCCGCAGAAGGGCCGGAAGCCCCGGGACCTAGAGCTTCCACTCAGCCCGA
GCCTGCTAGGTGGGCCGGGACCCGAACGGACCCCAGGATCGGGAAGTGGCTCCGGCCTCCAGGCTCCGGG
GCCGGCGCTGACCCCATCCCTGCTTCCTACGCATACATTGACCCCGGTGCTGCTGACACCCAGCTCGCTG
CCTCCTAGCATTCACTTCTGGAGCACCCTGAGTCCCATTGCGCCCCGTAGCCCGGCCAAGCTCTCCTTCC
AGTTTCCATCCAGTGGCAGCGCCCAGGTGCACATCCCTTCTATCAGCGTGGATGGCCTCTCGACCCCCGT
GGTGCTCTCCCCAGGGCCCCAGAAGCCATGACTACTACCACCACCACCACCACCCCTTCTGGGGTCACTC
CATCCATGCTCTCTCCAGCCAGCCATCTCAAGGAGAAACATAGTTCAACTGAAAGACTCATGCTCTGATT
GTGGTGGGGTGGGGATCCTGAGAACTTCAGGGTGAGTTTGGGGACCCTTGATTGTTCTTTCTTTTTCGCT
ATTGTAAAATTCATGTTATATGGAGGGGGCAAAGTTTTCAGGGTGTTGTTTAGAATGGGAAGATGTCCCT
TGTATCACCATGGACCCTCATGATAATTTTGTTTCTTTCACTTTCTACTCTGTTGACAACCATTGTCTCC
TCTTATTTTCTTTTCATTTTCTGTAACTTTTTCGTTAAACTTTAGCTTGCATTTGTAACGAATTTTTAAA
TTCACTTTTGTTTATTTGTCAGATTGTAAGTACTTTCTCTAATCACTTTTTTTTCAAGGCAATCAGGGTA
TATTATATTGTACTTCAGCACAGTTTTAGAGAACAATTGTTATAATTAAATGATAAGGTAGAATATTTCT
GCATATAAATTCTGGCTGGCGTGGAAATATTCTTATTGGTAGAAACAACTACACCCTGGTCATCATCCTG
CCTTTCTCTTTATGGTTACAATGATATACACTGTTTGAGATGAGGATAAAATACTCTGAGTCCAAACCGG
GCCCCTCTGCTAACCATGTTCATGCCTTCTTCTCTTTCCTACAGCTCCTGGGCAACGTGCTGGTTGTTGT
GCTGTCTCATCATTTTGGCAAAGAATTCACTCCTCAGGTGCAGGCTGCCTATCAGAAGGTGGTGGCTGGT
GTGGCCAATGCCCTGGCTCACAAATACCACTGAGATCTTTTTCCCTCTGCCAAAAATTATGGGGACATCA
TGAAGCCCCTTGAGCATCTGACTTCTGGCTAATAAAGGAAATTTATTTTCATTGCAATAGTGTGTTGGAA
TTTTTTGTGTCTCTCACTCGGAAGGACATATGGGAGGGCAAATCATTTAAAACATCAGAATGAGTATTTG
GTTTAGAGTTTGGCAACATATGCCCATATGCTGGCTGCCATGAACAAAGGTTGGCTATAAAGAGGTCATC
AGTATATGAAACAGCCCCCTGCTGTCCATTCCTTATTCCATAGAAAAGCCTTGACTTGAGGTTAGATTTT
TTTTATATTTTGTTTTGTGTTATTTTTTTCTTTAACATCCCTAAAATTTTCCTTACATGTTTTACTAGCC
AGATTTTTCCTCCTCTCCTGACTACTCCCAGTCATAGCTGTCCCTCTTCTCTTATGGAGATCCCTCGAGG
AGCTTTTTGCAAAAGCCTAGGCCTCCAAAAAAGCCTCTTCACTACTTCTGGAATAGCTCAGAGGCCGAGG
CGGCCTCGGCCTCTGCATAAATAAAAAAAATTAGTCAGCCATGGGGCGGAGAATGGGCGGAACTGGGCGG
AGTTAGGGGCGGGATGGGCGGAGTTAGGGGCGGGACTATGGTTGCTGACTAATTGCTGCATTAATGAATC
GGCCAACGCGCGGGGAGAGGCG
